>Addgene plasmid #241301 | Syntaxin1A(K264A,K265A,K84TAG)-mCherry | addgene full sequence | sequence record 481100 | Addgene NGS Result
TAGTTATTAATAGTAATCAATTACGGGGTCATTAGTTCATAGCCCATATATGGAGTTCCGCGTTACATAA
CTTACGGTAAATGGCCCGCCTGGCTGACCGCCCAACGACCCCCGCCCATTGACGTCAATAATGACGTATG
TTCCCATAGTAACGCCAATAGGGACTTTCCATTGACGTCAATGGGTGGAGTATTTACGGTAAACTGCCCA
CTTGGCAGTACATCAAGTGTATCATATGCCAAGTACGCCCCCTATTGACGTCAATGACGGTAAATGGCCC
GCCTGGCATTATGCCCAGTACATGACCTTATGGGACTTTCCTACTTGGCAGTACATCTACGTATTAGTCA
TCGCTATTACCATGGTGATGCGGTTTTGGCAGTACATCAATGGGCGTGGATAGCGGTTTGACTCACGGGG
ATTTCCAAGTCTCCACCCCATTGACGTCAATGGGAGTTTGTTTTGGCACCAAAATCAACGGGACTTTCCA
AAATGTCGTAACAACTCCGCCCCATTGACGCAAATGGGCGGTAGGCGTGTACGGTGGGAGGTCTATATAA
GCAGAGCTGGTTTAGTGAACCGTCAGATCCGCTAGCGCTACCGGTCGCCACCATGAAGGACCGAACCCAG
GAGCTCCGCACGGCCAAGGACAGCGATGACGACGATGATGTCACTGTCACTGTGGACCGAGACCGCTTCA
TGGATGAGTTCTTTGAACAGGTGGAAGAGATCCGGGGCTTTATTGACAAGATTGCTGAAAACGTGGAGGA
GGTGAAGAGGAAACACAGCGCCATCCTGGCCTCCCCGAACCCCGATGAGAAGACCAAGGAGGAACTGGAG
GAGCTCATGTCGGACATTAAGTAGACAGCGAACAAAGTTCGCTCCAAGCTAAAGAGCATCGAGCAGAGCA
TCGAGCAGGAGGAAGGTCTGAACCGCTCGTCGGCGGACCTGAGGATCCGGAAGACGCAGCATTCCACGCT
GTCCCGAAAGTTTGTGGAGGTCATGTCCGAGTACAACGCCACTCAGTCAGACTACCGAGAACGCTGCAAA
GGGCGCATCCAGAGGCAGCTGGAGATCACTGGCCGGACCACGACCAGTGAGGAGTTGGAAGACATGCTGG
AGAGTGGGAATCCCGCCATCTTTGCCTCTGGGATCATCATGGACTCCAGCATCTCGAAGCAGGCCCTCAG
TGAGATCGAGACCAGGCACAGTGAGATCATCAAGTTGGAGAACAGCATCCGGGAGCTACACGATATGTTC
ATGGACATGGCCATGCTGGTGGAGAGCCAGGGGGAGATGATTGACAGGATCGAGTACAATGTGGAACACG
CTGTGGACTACGTGGAGAGGGCCGTGTCTGACACCAAGAAGGCCGTCAAGTACCAGAGCAAGGCACGCAG
GGCCGCCATCATGATCATCATTTGCTGTGTGATTCTGGGCATCATCATCGCCTCCACCATCGGGGGCATC
TTTGGAGGCGGATCCGGAGGGTCTATGGTGAGCAAGGGCGAGGAGGATAACATGGCCATCATCAAGGAGT
TCATGCGCTTCAAGGTGCACATGGAGGGCTCCGTGAACGGCCACGAGTTCGAGATCGAGGGCGAGGGCGA
GGGCCGCCCCTACGAGGGCACCCAGACCGCCAAGCTGAAGGTGACCAAGGGTGGCCCCCTGCCCTTCGCC
TGGGACATCCTGTCCCCTCAGTTCATGTACGGCTCCAAGGCCTACGTGAAGCACCCCGCCGACATCCCCG
ACTACTTGAAGCTGTCCTTCCCCGAGGGCTTCAAGTGGGAGCGCGTGATGAACTTCGAGGACGGCGGCGT
GGTGACCGTGACCCAGGACTCCTCCCTGCAGGACGGCGAGTTCATCTACAAGGTGAAGCTGCGCGGCACC
AACTTCCCCTCCGACGGCCCCGTAATGCAGAAGAAGACCATGGGCTGGGAGGCCTCCTCCGAGCGGATGT
ACCCCGAGGACGGCGCCCTGAAGGGCGAGATCAAGCAGAGGCTGAAGCTGAAGGACGGCGGCCACTACGA
CGCTGAGGTCAAGACCACCTACAAGGCCAAGAAGCCCGTGCAGCTGCCCGGCGCCTACAACGTCAACATC
AAGTTGGACATCACCTCCCACAACGAGGACTACACCATCGTGGAACAGTACGAACGCGCCGAGGGCCGCC
ACTCCACCGGCGGCATGGACGAGCTGTACTGAGTCGACGGTACCGCGGGCCCGGGATCCACCGGATCTAG
ATAACTGATCATAATCAGCCATACCACATTTGTAGAGGTTTTACTTGCTTTAAAAAACCTCCCACACCTC
CCCCTGAACCTGAAACATAAAATGAATGCAATTGTTGTTGTTAACTTGTTTATTGCAGCTTATAATGGTT
ACAAATAAAGCAATAGCATCACAAATTTCACAAATAAAGCATTTTTTTCACTGCATTCTAGTTGTGGTTT
GTCCAAACTCATCAATGTATCTTAACGCGTAAATTGTAAGCGTTAATATTTTGTTAAAATTCGCGTTAAA
TTTTTGTTAAATCAGCTCATTTTTTAACCAATAGGCCGAAATCGGCAAAATCCCTTATAAATCAAAAGAA
TAGACCGAGATAGGGT
[37 nt withheld, positions 2607-2643]
AAAGAACGTGGACTCCAACGTCAAAGG
[49 nt withheld, positions 2671-2719]
T
[91 nt withheld, positions 2721-2811]
G
[124 nt withheld, positions 2813-2936]
CAGGTGGCACTTTTCGGGGAAATGTGCGCGGAACCCCTATTTGTTTATTTTTCTAAATACATTCAAATAT
GTATCCGCTCATGAGACAATAACCCTGATAAATGCTTCAATAATATTGAAAAAGGAAGAGTCCTGAGGCG
GAAAGAACCAGCTGTGGAATGTGTGTCAGTTAGGGTGTGGAAAGTCCCCAGGCTCCCCAGCAGGCAGAAG
TATGCAAAGCATGCATCTCAATTAGTCAGCAACCAGGTGTGGAAAGTCCCCAGGCTCCCCAGCAGGCAGA
AGTATGCAAAGCATGCATCTCAATTAGTCAGCAACCATAGTCCCGCCCCTAACTCCGCCCCATGGCTGAC
TAATTTTTTTTATTTATGCAGAGGCCGAGGCCGCCTCGGCCTCTGAGCTATTCCAGAAGTAGTGAGGAGG
CTTTTTTGGAGGCCTAGGCTTTTGCAAAGATCGATCAAGAGACAGGATGAGGATCGTTTCGCATGATTGA
ACAAGATGGATTGCACGCAGGTTCTCCGGCCGCTTGGGTGGAGAGGCTATTCGGCTATGACTGGGCACAA
CAGACAATCGGCTGCTCTGATGCCGCCGTGTTCCGGCTGTCAGCGCAGGGGCGCCCGGTTCTTTTTGTCA
AGACCGACCTGTCCGGTGCCCTGAATGAACTGCAAGACGAGGCAGCGCGGCTATCGTGGCTGGCCACGAC
GGGCGTTCCTTGCGCAGCTGTGCTCGACGTTGTCACTGAAGCGGGAAGGGACTGGCTGCTATTGGGCGAA
GTGCCGGGGCAGGATCTCCTGTCATCTCACCTTGCTCCTGCCGAGAAAGTATCCATCATGGCTGATGCAA
TGCGGCGGCTGCATACGCTTGATCCGGCTACCTGCCCATTCGACCACCAAGCGAAACATCGCATCGAGCG
AGCACGTACTCGGATGGAAGCCGGTCTTGTCGATCAGGATGATCTGGACGAAGAGCATCAGGGGCTCGCG
CCAGCCGAACTGTTCGCCAGGCTCAAGGCGAGCATGCCCGACGGCGAGGATCTCGTCGTGACCCATGGCG
ATGCCTGCTTGCCGAATATCATGGTGGAAAATGGCCGCTTTTCTGGATTCATCGACTGTGGCCGGCTGGG
TGTGGCGGACCGCTATCAGGACATAGCGTTGGCTACCCGTGATATTGCTGAAGAGCTTGGCGGCGAATGG
GCTGACCGCTTCCTCGTGCTTTACGGTATCGCCGCTCCCGATTCGCAGCGCATCGCCTTCTATCGCCTTC
TTGACGAGTTCTTCTGAGCGGGACTCTGGGGTTCGAAATGACCGACCAAGCGACGCCCAACCTGCCATCA
CGAGATTTCGATTCCACCGCCGCCTTCTATGAAAGGTTGGGCTTCGGAATCGTTTTCCGGGACGCCGGCT
GGATGATCCTCCAGCGCGGGGATCTCATGCTGGAGTTCTTCGCCCACCCTAGGGGGAGGCTAACTGAAAC
ACGGAAGGAGACAATACCGGAAGGAACCCGCGCTATGACGGCAATAAAAAGACAGAATAAAACGCACGGT
GTTGGGTCGTTTGTTCATAAACGCGGGGTTCGGTCCCAGGGCTGGCACTCTGTCGATACCCCACCGAGAC
CCCATTGGGGCCAATACGCCCGCGTTTCTTCCTTTTCCCCACCCCACCCCCCAAGTTCGGGTGAAGGCCC
AGGGCTCGCAGCCAACGTCGGGGCGGCAGGCCCTGCCATAGCCTCAGGTTACTCATATATACTTTAGATT
GATTTAAAACTTCATTTTTAATTTAAAAGGATCTAGGTGAAGATCCTTTTTGATAATCTCATGACCAAAA
TCCCTTAACGTGAGTTTTCGTTCCACTGAGCGTCAGACCCCGTAGAAAAGATCAAAGGATCTTCTTGAGA
TCCTTTTTTTCTGCGCGTAATCTGCTGCTTGCAAACAAAAAAACCACCGCTACCAGCGGTGGTTTGTTTG
CCGGATCAAGAGCTACCAACTCTTTTTCCGAAGGTAACTGGCTTCAGCAGAGCGCAGATACCAAATACTG
TTCTTCTAGTGTAGCCGTAGTTAGGCCACCACTTCAAGAACTCTGTAGCACCGCCTACATACCTCGCTCT
GCTAATCCTGTTACCAGTGGCTGCTGCCAGTGGCGATAAGTCGTGTCTTACCGGGTTGGACTCAAGACGA
TAGTTACCGGATAAGGCGCAGCGGTCGGGCTGAACGGGGGGTTCGTGCACACAGCCCAGCTTGGAGCGAA
CGACCTACACCGAACTGAGATACCTACAGCGTGAGCTATGAGAAAGCGCCACGCTTCCCGAAGGGAGAAA
GGCGGACAGGTATCCGGTAAGCGGCAGGGTCGGAACAGGAGAGCGCACGAGGGAGCTTCCAGGGGGAAAC
GCCTGGTATCTTTATAGTCCTGTCGGGTTTCGCCACCTCTGACTTGAGCGTCGATTTTTGTGATGCTCGT
CAGGGGGGCGGAGCCTATGGAAAAACGCCAGCAACGCGGCCTTTTTACGGTTCCTGGCCTTTTGCTGGCC
TTTTGCTCACATGTTCTTTCCTGCGTTATCCCCTGATTCTGTGGATAACCGTATTACCGCCATGCAT
Features (pLannotate 1.2.2; 16 found; start..end, strand, type, name):
     61..364     +  enhancer       CMV enhancer: human cytomegalovirus immediate early enhancer
    365..568     +  promoter       CMV promoter: human cytomegalovirus (CMV) immediate early promoter
    613..1476    +  CDS            Stx1a: STX1A_RAT - Also known as Sap. Experimental evidence at protein level: Swiss-Prot protein existence level 1. Plays an essential role in hormone and neurotransmitter calcium-dependent exocytosis and endocytosis (PubMed:7901002, PubMed:17301173, PubMed:18167541, PubMed:20484665, PubMed:22411134, PubMed:28813412). Part of the SNARE (Soluble NSF Attachment Receptor) complex composed of SNAP25, STX1A and VAMP2 which mediates the fusion of synaptic vesicles with the presynaptic plasma membrane (PubMed:14665625, PubMed:16888141, PubMed:19571812). STX1A and SNAP25 are localized on the plasma membrane
   1495..2199    +  CDS            mCherry: mCherry is a basic (constitutively fluorescent) red fluorescent protein published in 2004, derived from Discosoma sp.. It is reported to be a very rapidly-maturing monomer with low acid sensitivity.
   2202..2229    +  misc_feature   MCS (fragment): multiple cloning site
   2246..2330    +  CDS            large T antigen (fragment): large T antigen from SV40 (simian virus 40)
   2353..2474    +  polyA_signal   SV40 poly(A) signal: SV40 polyadenylation signal
   2508..2936    -  rep_origin     f1 ori (sequence partly withheld): f1 bacteriophage origin of replication; arrow indicates direction of (+) strand synthesis
   2963..3067    +  promoter       AmpR promoter: bla
   3069..3276    +  promoter       SV40 promoter (fragment): SV40 enhancer and early promoter
   3269..3370    +  rep_origin     SV40 ori (fragment): SV40 origin of replication
   3419..4213    +  CDS            NeoR/KanR: aminoglycoside phosphotransferase from Tn5; aph(3')-II (or nptII); confers resistance to neomycin, kanamycin, and G418 (Geneticin®)
   4234..4386    +  CDS            ble (fragment): BLE_KLEPN - Experimental evidence at protein level: Swiss-Prot protein existence level 1. Binding protein with a strong affinity to the bleomycin family of antibiotics. Binds to CL990; an antimitotic-antibiotic compound. From Klebsiella pneumoniae.
   4445..4492    +  polyA_signal   HSV TK poly(A) signal: herpes simplex virus thymidine kinase polyadenylation signal (Cole and Stacy, 1985)
   4583..4599    -  polyA_signal   bGH poly(A) signal (fragment): bovine growth hormone polyadenylation signal
   4821..5409    +  rep_origin     ori: high-copy-number ColE1/pMB1/pBR322/pUC origin of replication
