[The description below was written by a language model from this plasmid's Addgene catalogue record and pLannotate feature annotations shown in this document.]
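Description:
Syntaxin1A(K264A,K265A,K84TAG)-mCherry is a mammalian expression plasmid of about 5.5 kb built on the pEGFP-N1 backbone, with the original EGFP replaced by mCherry. It is maintained in E. coli at high copy through a ColE1/pUC-type origin and selected with kanamycin. The single NeoR/KanR gene (Tn5 aminoglycoside phosphotransferase) sits behind tandem bacterial (AmpR-type) and SV40 early promoters and ends in an HSV TK polyadenylation signal. This arrangement gives kanamycin resistance in bacteria and could also support G418 selection in mammalian cells. An f1 origin and a partial SV40 origin are also present as standard backbone elements. Short annotated fragments of ble, bGH poly(A) and SV40 large T antigen appear to be backbone remnants or incidental matches rather than functional parts.

The payload is the 864 bp rat syntaxin-1A (Stx1a) coding sequence, driven by the CMV immediate-early enhancer and promoter. It is joined by a short linker to C-terminal mCherry and terminated by the SV40 poly(A) signal. Three changes are recorded: alanine substitutions at K264 and K265, and replacement of the K84 codon with an amber (TAG) stop codon. Because mCherry lies downstream of the amber codon, full-length red-fluorescent protein should be produced only when the stop is suppressed. Suppression requires a co-expressed orthogonal tRNA/aminoacyl-tRNA synthetase pair and an unnatural amino acid, none of which are carried on this plasmid. mCherry therefore reports successful site-specific incorporation at position 84. The stated purpose is genetic code expansion by amber suppression, and the associated publication concerns mapping syntaxin-1a structure at the plasma membrane with fluorescent unnatural amino acids and transition metal ion FRET. The record does not explain the rationale for the K264A/K265A mutations.
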