Addgene plasmid #241301: Syntaxin1A(K264A,K265A,K84TAG)-mCherry
Purpose: Mammalian expression of syntaxin-1(K264A,K265A,K84TAG) fused to mCherry for genetic code expansion via Amber codon supression
Depositing lab: Justin Taraska. Depositing organization: National Heart, Lung, and Blood Institute (NHLBI). Publication: A PIP2-stabilized syntaxin-1a structure mapped with transition metal ion FRET and unnatural fluorescent amino acids at the plasma membrane. Obashi K, Strub MP, Taraska JW. Structure. Volume 34, Issue 1, 8 January 2026, Pages 45-61.e4 10.1016/j.str.2025.10.001 PubMed 41290003.
Backbone
  Vector backbone: pEGFP-N1
  Backbone manufacturer: Clonetech
  Vector type: Mammalian Expression
Growth in bacteria
  Bacterial resistance: Kanamycin, 50 μg/mL
  Growth temperature: 37°C
  Growth strain: DH5alpha
  Copy number: High Copy
Gene/Insert
  Gene/Insert name: Syntaxin-1A
  Species: R. norvegicus (rat)
  Insert size (bp): 864
  Mutation: K264A,K265A,K84TAG
  Entrez Gene: Stx1a
  Promoter: CMV
  Tag / fusion protein: mCherry (C terminal on insert)
  Cloning method: Gibson Cloning
  Sequencing primers: 5′ CMV-F; 3′ SV40-pArev
Terms and licenses: Academic/Nonprofit Terms; Industry Terms: Not Available to Industry
How to cite: Syntaxin1A(K264A,K265A,K84TAG)-mCherry was a gift from Justin Taraska (Addgene plasmid # 241301 ; http://n2t.net/addgene:241301 ; RRID:Addgene_241301)
